Addgene plasmid #195828: pENTR223-BALF3
Purpose: Gateway Entry Clone of Epstein-Barr virus BALF3
Depositing lab: Eric Johannsen. Depositing organization: Brigham and Women's Hospital. Publication: Epstein-Barr virus and virus human protein interaction maps. Calderwood MA, Venkatesan K, Xing L, Chase MR, Vazquez A, Holthaus AM, Ewence AE, Li N, Hirozane-Kishikawa T, Hill DE, Vidal M, Kieff E, Johannsen E. Proc Natl Acad Sci U S A. 2007 May 1;104(18):7606-11. doi: 10.1073/pnas.0702332104. Epub 2007 Apr 19. PubMed 17446270.
Backbone
  Vector backbone: pENTR223.1
  Backbone manufacturer: Invitrogen
  Backbone size w/o insert (bp): 2875
  Vector type: Gateway Entry Vector
Growth in bacteria
  Bacterial resistance: Spectinomycin, 50 μg/mL
  Growth temperature: 37°C
  Growth strain: DH5alpha
  Copy number: High Copy
Gene/Insert
  Gene/Insert name: BALF3
  Species: Epstein-Barr virus
  Cloning method: Gateway Cloning
Terms and licenses: Academic/Nonprofit Terms; Industry Terms: Not Available to Industry
How to cite: pENTR223-BALF3 was a gift from Eric Johannsen (Addgene plasmid # 195828 ; http://n2t.net/addgene:195828 ; RRID:Addgene_195828)
