[The description below was written by a language model from this plasmid's Addgene catalogue record and pLannotate feature annotations shown in this document.]
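Description:
pENTR223-BALF3 is a Gateway entry clone carrying the Epstein-Barr virus BALF3 open reading frame in the pENTR223.1 backbone. It is a small bacterial plasmid intended only for propagation in E. coli and for use as a recombination donor. It has no eukaryotic promoter or expression elements of its own. Replication relies on a high-copy ColE1/pUC-type origin, and selection is by spectinomycin through an aadA (SmR) aminoglycoside adenylyltransferase gene, which sits downstream of a class 1 integron Pc promoter fragment and a short remnant of a gentamicin resistance gene. The annotated sequence is about 4.8 kb and is labelled a partial sequencing result, so it may not represent the whole plasmid.

The insert is annotated as TRM1, the tripartite terminase subunit 1 of EBV. With TRM2 and TRM3, this protein forms the molecular motor that docks at the capsid portal and translocates viral genomic DNA into empty capsids, and it carries an endonuclease activity involved in cleaving concatemeric DNA into unit-length genomes. The coding sequence of roughly 2 kb is flanked on both sides by attL-type recombination sites in opposite orientations. The annotation tool called both of them attL3, which probably reflects how similar the attL variants are, and the record does not otherwise specify the site identities. These sites allow LR Clonase-mediated transfer of the ORF into attR-containing destination vectors. rrnB T1 and T2 terminators upstream insulate the insert from read-through transcription. A T7 promoter lies just beyond the downstream att site, pointing back toward the insert. Small lacI and lacZα fragments are backbone remnants. No epitope tags or reporters are annotated. The clone belongs to an EBV ORF collection used for virus–virus and virus–human protein interaction mapping.
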