Features (pLannotate 1.2.2; 12 found; start..end, strand, type, name):
    121..213     +  CDS            lacI (fragment): lac repressor; lacI; The lac repressor binds to the lac operator to inhibit transcription in E. coli. This inhibition can be relieved by adding lactose or isopropyl-β-D-thiogalactopyranoside (IPTG).
    268..295     -  terminator     rrnB T2 terminator: transcription terminator T2 from the E. coli rrnB gene
    427..470     +  terminator     rrnB T1 terminator: Escherichia coli rrnB; transcription terminator T1 from the E. coli rrnB gene
    517..553     -  CDS            lacZα (fragment): LacZα fragment of β-galactosidase; lacZ fragment
    570..665     +  protein_bind   attL3: mutant version of attL; recombination site for the Gateway® LR reaction LR Clonase™
    668..2722    +  CDS            TRM1: TRM1_EBVB9 - Protein inferred from homology: Swiss-Prot protein existence level 3. Component of the molecular motor that translocates viral genomic DNA in empty capsid during DNA packaging. Forms a tripartite terminase complex together with TRM2 and TRM3 in the host cytoplasm. Once the complex reaches the host nucleus, it interacts with the capsid portal vertex. This portal forms a ring in which genomic DNA is translocated into the capsid. TRM1 carries an endonuclease activity that plays an important role for the cleavage of concatemeric viral DNA into unit length genomes. From Epstein-Barr vi
   2724..2819    -  protein_bind   attL3: mutant version of attL; recombination site for the Gateway® LR reaction LR Clonase™
   2838..2856    -  promoter       T7 promoter: promoter for bacteriophage T7 RNA polymerase
   3046..3069    +  promoter       Pc promoter (fragment): intI1 (promoter lies within the coding sequence); class 1 integron promoter
   3245..3301    +  CDS            GmR (fragment): gentamycin acetyltransferase; aacC1; confers resistance to gentamycin
   3308..4099    +  CDS            SmR: aminoglycoside adenylyltransferase (Murphy, 1985); aadA; confers resistance to spectinomycin and streptomycin
   4192..4780    +  rep_origin     ori: high-copy-number ColE1/pMB1/pBR322/pUC origin of replication
>Addgene plasmid #195828 | pENTR223-BALF3 | addgene full sequence | sequence record 384680 | Addgene Partial NGS Result
CTTTCCTGCGTTATCCCCTGATTCTGTGGATAACCGTATTACCGCCTTTGAGTGAGCTGATACCGCTCGC
CGCAGCCGAACGACCGAGCGCAGCGAGTCAGTGAGCGAGGAAGCGGAAGAGCGCCCAATACGCAAACCGC
CTCTCCCCGCGCGTTGGCCGATTCATTAATGCAGCTGGCACGACAGGTTTCCCGACTGGAAAGCGGGCAG
TGAGCGCAACGCAATTAATACGCGTACCGCTAGCCAGGAAGAGTTTGTAGAAACGCAAAAAGGCCATCCG
TCAGGATGGCCTTCTGCTTAGTTTGATGCCTGGCAGTTTATGGCGGGCGTCCTGCCCGCCACCCTCCGGG
CCGTTGCTTCACAACGTTCAAATCCGCTCCCGGCGGATTTGTCCTACTCAGGAGAGCGTTCACCGACAAA
CAACAGATAAAACGAAAGGCCCAGTCTTCCGACTGAGCCTTTCGTTTTATTTGATGCCTGGCAGTTCCCT
ACTCTCGCGTTAACGCTAGCATGGATGTTTTCCCAGTCACGACGTTGTAAAACGACGGCCAGTCTTAAGC
TCGGGCCCCAAATAATGATTTTATTTTGACTGATAGTGACCTGTTCGTTGCAACAAATTGATGAGCAATG
CTTTTTTATAATGCCAACTTTGTACAAAAAAGTTGGCATGTCGGGGCTGCTGGCGGCGGCGTACAGCCAG
GTGTACGCCCTGGCGGTTGAGCTGAGCGTGTGCACCCGGCTGGACCCCCGGAGTCTGGACGTGGCTGCGG
TGGTGCGCAACGCCGGCCTGCTGGCCGAGCTGGAGGCCATCCTCCTTCCCCGTTTGAGACGGCAGAATGA
CCGTGCATGCAGCGCCCTGTCCCTGGAGCTGGTGCACCTGCTAGAGAACTCGAGAGAGGCCTCTGCCGCG
CTGCTCGCCCCTGGTAGAAAGGGTACCCGGGTCCCGCCTCTCCGTACCCCCTCAGTCGCGTACTCTGTGG
AGTTTTACGGGGGGCATAAAGTCGATGTAAGTTTGTGCCTAATAAATGACATAGAGATTTTAATGAAGAG
AATCAATAGCGTGTTTTATTGCATGTCTCACACCATGGGGCTGGAGAGCCTGGAACGGGCCCTGGATCTG
CTGGGCCGCTTTCGGGGCGTAAGTCCCATCCCAGACCCGCGCCTCTACATCACCTCTGTGCCCTGCTGGC
GCTGTGTGGGCGAGCTGATGGTTCTGCCCAACCACGGCAACCCTTCCACGGCAGAGGGGACCCACGTCTC
CTGTAACCACCTGGCGGTGCCGGTGAATCCGGAGCCGGTCTCGGGACTGTTTGAGAATGAAGTCCGCCAG
GCGGGGCTCGGGCACCTGTTGGAGGCTGAGGAGAAGGCGAGGCCGGGCGGCCCAGAGGAGGGCGCGGTCC
CGGGCCCGGGGCGGCCGGAGGCAGAGGGGGCGACCAGAGCGCTGGACACCTACAACGTCTTCTCGACAGT
GCCCCCGGAGGTGGCGGAGCTCTCGGAGCTCCTCTATTGGAACTCTGGCGGCCATGCTATCGGTGCAACG
GGGCAGGGGGAGGGTGGCGGCCATTCCCGCCTCTCTGCCCTGTTTGCCCGGGAGCGTCGCCTGGCCCTGG
TGCGGGGGGCCTGCGAGGAGGCGCTGGCGGGGGCAAGGCTGACTCACCTGTTTGACGCCGTGGCTCCCGG
GGCCACGGAGCGGCTCTTCTGCGGCGGGGTCTACAGCTCCTCGGGCGACGCGGTGGAGGCGCTGAAGGCG
GACTGCGCCGCCGCCTTCACGGCGCACCCCCAGTACCGGGCCATCCTGCAAAAGAGGAACGAGCTGTACA
CGCGGCTCAACCGAGCCATGCAGCGGTTGGGCCGAGGCGAGGAGGAGGCGTCCCGGGAGAGCCCGGAGGT
GCCCCGGCCGGCTGGGGCACGAGAGCCCGGCCCGTCCGGCGCCCTCTCGGACGCGCTCAAGCGCAAGGAG
CAGTACCTGCGCCAGGTGGCCACCGAGGGTCTGGCCAAGCTGCAGTCCTGCCTGGCGCAACAGAGCGAGA
CCCTGACCGAGACCCTGTGCCTGCGCGTCTGGGGGGACGTGGTCTACTGGGAGCTGGCCCGCATGCGCAA
CCACTTCCTCTACAGACGGGCCTTCGTCTCGGGTCCCTGGGAGGACAGGCGCGCCGGCGAGGGTGCCGCC
TTTGAGAATTCCAAGTACATCAAAACACACCTGTTTACCCAGACCCTGAGCTCGGAGCACCTGCACGCGC
TGACGCACAGCCTGTACACCTTCATCACGGGGCCCCTGGCGGAGGAGAGCGGGCTCTTTCCCCCACCCAG
CAACGTGGCCCTGGCTCGCTGCTGTGACGCCGCAGGTACGCTGCCCCACCAGAAGGCATTCCTGACTTCC
CTGATATGGCCAGGCATCGAGCCGAGCGACTGGATAGAGACCTCCTTCAACAGCTTCTACAGCGTACCCG
GGGGCTCACTGGCATCTAGCCAGCAAATTCTGTGCCGGGCGCTGCGCGAGGCCGTCCTAACCGTGTCCCT
CTACAACAAGACCTGGGGGCGGTCCTTGATCCTGCGCCGGGCGGACGCGGTCAGCCCCGGCCAGGCCCTG
CCCCCGGATGGGCTTTACCTCACGTACGACTCTGACCGCCCCCTAATTCTTCTGTATAAGGGCAGGGGGT
GGGTATTTAAGGATCTATATGCCCTTCTCTACCTGCACCTCCAAATGAGAGATGACTCGGCGCCAACTTT
CTTGTACAAAGTTGGCATTATAAGAAAGCATTGCTTATCAATTTGTTGCAACGAACAGGTCACTATCAGT
CAAAATAAAATCATTATTTGCCATCCAGCTGATATCCCCTATAGTGAGTCGTATTACATGGTCATAGCTG
TTTCCTGGCAGCTCTGGCCCGTGTCTCAAAATCTCTGATGTTACATTGCACAAGATAAAAATATATCATC
ATGCCTCCTCTAGACCAGCCAGGACAGAAATGCCTCGACTTCGCTGCTACCCAAGGTTGCCGGGTGACGC
ACACCGTGGAAACGGATGAAGGCACGAACCCAGTGGACATAAGCCTGTTCGGTTCGTAAGCTGTAATGCA
AGTAGCGTATGCGCTCACGCAACTGGTCCAGAACCTTGACCGAACGCAGCGGTGGTAACGGCGCAGTGGC
GGTTTTCATGGCTTGTTATGACTGTTTTTTTGGGGTACAGTCTATGCCTCGGGCATCCAAGCAGCAAGCG
CGTTACGCCGTGGGTCGATGTTTGATGTTATGGAGCAGCAACGATGTTACGCAGCAGGGCAGTCGCCCTA
AAACAAAGTTAAACATTATGAGGGAAGCGGTGATCGCCGAAGTATCGACTCAACTATCAGAGGTAGTTGG
CGTCATCGAGCGCCATCTCGAACCGACGTTGCTGGCCGTACATTTGTACGGCTCCGCAGTGGATGGCGGC
CTGAAGCCACACAGTGATATTGATTTGCTGGTTACGGTGACCGTAAGGCTTGATGAAACAACGCGGCGAG
CTTTGATCAACGACCTTTTGGAAACTTCGGCTTCCCCTGGAGAGAGCGAGATTCTCCGCGCTGTAGAAGT
CACCATTGTTGTGCACGACGACATCATTCCGTGGCGTTATCCAGCTAAGCGCGAACTGCAATTTGGAGAA
TGGCAGCGCAATGACATTCTTGCAGGTATCTTCGAGCCAGCCACGATCGACATTGATCTGGCTATCTTGC
TGACAAAAGCAAGAGAACATAGCGTTGCCTTGGTAGGTCCAGCGGCGGAGGAACTCTTTGATCCGGTTCC
TGAACAGGATCTATTTGAGGCGCTAAATGAAACCTTAACGCTATGGAACTCGCCGCCCGACTGGGCTGGC
GATGAGCGAAATGTAGTGCTTACGTTGTCCCGCATTTGGTACAGCGCAGTAACCGGCAAAATCGCGCCGA
AGGATGTCGCTGCCGACTGGGCAATGGAGCGCCTGCCGGCCCAGTATCAGCCCGTCATACTTGAAGCTAG
ACAGGCTTATCTTGGACAAGAAGAAGATCGCTTGGCCTCGCGCGCAGATCAGTTGGAAGAATTTGTCCAC
TACGTGAAAGGCGAGATCACCAAGGTAGTCGGCAAATAACCCTCGAGCCACCCATGACCAAAATCCCTTA
ACGTGAGTTACGCGTCGTTCCACTGAGCGTCAGACCCCGTAGAAAAGATCAAAGGATCTTCTTGAGATCC
TTTTTTTCTGCGCGTAATCTGCTGCTTGCAAACAAAAAAACCACCGCTACCAGCGGTGGTTTGTTTGCCG
GATCAAGAGCTACCAACTCTTTTTCCGAAGGTAACTGGCTTCAGCAGAGCGCAGATACCAAATACTGTTC
TTCTAGTGTAGCCGTAGTTAGGCCACCACTTCAAGAACTCTGTAGCACCGCCTACATACCTCGCTCTGCT
AATCCTGTTACCAGTGGCTGCTGCCAGTGGCGATAAGTCGTGTCTTACCGGGTTGGACTCAAGACGATAG
TTACCGGATAAGGCGCAGCGGTCGGGCTGAACGGGGGGTTCGTGCACACAGCCCAGCTTGGAGCGAACGA
CCTACACCGAACTGAGATACCTACAGCGTGAGCTATGAGAAAGCGCCACGCTTCCCGAAGGGAGAAAGGC
GGACAGGTATCCGGTAAGCGGCAGGGTCGGAACAGGAGAGCGCACGAGGGAGCTTCCAGGGGGAAACGCC
TGGTATCTTTATAGTCCTGTCGGGTTTCGCCACCTCTGACTTGAGCGTCGATTTTTGTGATGCTCGTCAG
GGGGGCGGAGCCTATGGAAAAACGCCAGCAACGCGGCCTTTTTACGGTTCCTGGCCTTTTGCTGGCCTTT
TGCTCACATGTT
